Addgene plasmid #232127: JDW 1050 (pME_V5_GATA1_P2A_H2A_mCherry)
Purpose: A middle entry gateway clone containing V5 tagged human GATA1 and an H2A tagged mCherry, separated by a P2A peptide cleavage sequence.
Depositing lab: Joshua Wythe. Depositing organization: University of Virginia. Publication: Defining the Transcriptional and Epigenetic Basis of Organotypic Endothelial Diversity in the Developing and Adult Mouse. Cantu Gutierrez ME, Hill MC, Largoza G, Martin JF, Wythe JD. bioRxiv 2021.11.15.468651 10.1101/2021.11.15.468651.
Backbone
  Vector backbone: pDONR 221
  Vector type: Gateway cloning
Growth in bacteria
  Bacterial resistance: Kanamycin, 50 μg/mL
  Growth temperature: 37°C
  Growth strain: NEB Stable
  Copy number: High Copy
Gene/Insert
  Gene/Insert name: GATA1
  Species: H. sapiens (human)
  Entrez Gene: GATA1 (a.k.a. ERYF1, GATA-1, GF-1, GF1, HAEADA, NF-E1, NFE1, XLANP, XLTDA, XLTT)
  Tag / fusion protein: V5 (N terminal on insert)
  Cloning method: Restriction Enzyme; 5′ cloning site unknown (unknown if destroyed)
Terms and licenses: Academic/Nonprofit Terms; Industry Terms: Not Available to Industry
How to cite: JDW 1050 (pME_V5_GATA1_P2A_H2A_mCherry) was a gift from Joshua Wythe (Addgene plasmid # 232127 ; http://n2t.net/addgene:232127 ; RRID:Addgene_232127)
