[The description below was written by a language model from this plasmid's Addgene catalogue record and pLannotate feature annotations shown in this document.]
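Description:
JDW 1050 (pME_V5_GATA1_P2A_H2A_mCherry) is a Gateway middle-entry clone built on the pDONR 221 backbone, about 4.8 kb in the sequenced record. It is maintained in E. coli as a high-copy plasmid through a ColE1/pUC-type origin and is selected with kanamycin via the KanR (aminoglycoside phosphotransferase) gene. Backbone remnants typical of pDONR vectors are also annotated. These include rrnB T1 and T2 terminators upstream of the cassette, which insulate it from read-through transcription, a T7 promoter just outside attL2 facing back toward the insert, and small lacI and lacZα fragments.

The payload lies between attL1 and attL2, the sites that LR Clonase uses to transfer the cassette into a destination vector. It is a single open reading frame arrangement. An N-terminal V5 epitope tag is followed by human GATA1, the GATA-motif-binding transcription factor best known as a regulator of erythroid development. Downstream are a histone H2A variant and mCherry. The catalogue entry states that a P2A peptide separates GATA1 from H2A-mCherry. The P2A itself is not annotated in the feature table, but an unannotated gap lies between the GATA1 and H2A features where it would be expected. The table also marks GATA1 as a fragment match, and its best hit for the histone is a chicken H2A variant; the catalogue does not give the histone's species.

P2A-mediated ribosome skipping should produce V5-GATA1 and a chromatin-bound, nuclear red reporter as separate proteins from one transcript, so expressing cells can be identified by nuclear fluorescence. No eukaryotic promoter or polyadenylation signal is annotated within the cassette, so expression depends on elements supplied after recombination into a destination vector.
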