Features (pLannotate 1.2.2; 13 found; start..end, strand, type, name):
    121..213     +  CDS            lacI (fragment): lac repressor; lacI; The lac repressor binds to the lac operator to inhibit transcription in E. coli. This inhibition can be relieved by adding lactose or isopropyl-β-D-thiogalactopyranoside (IPTG).
    268..295     -  terminator     rrnB T2 terminator: transcription terminator T2 from the E. coli rrnB gene
    427..470     +  terminator     rrnB T1 terminator: Escherichia coli rrnB; transcription terminator T1 from the E. coli rrnB gene
    517..553     -  CDS            lacZα (fragment): LacZα fragment of β-galactosidase; lacZ fragment
    569..668     +  protein_bind   attL1: mutant version of attL; recombination site for the Gateway® LR reaction LR Clonase™
    684..725     +  CDS            V5 tag: epitope tag from simian virus 5
    741..1610    +  CDS            GATA1 (fragment): GATA1_HUMAN - Also known as ERYF1, GF1. Experimental evidence at protein level: Swiss-Prot protein existence level 1. Transcriptional activator or repressor which probably serves as a general switch factor for erythroid development. It binds to DNA sites with the consensus sequence 5'-[AT]GATA[AG]-3' within regulatory regions of globin genes and of other genes expressed in erythroid cells. Activates the transcription of genes involved in erythroid differentiation of K562 erythroleukemia cells, including HBB, HBG1/2, ALAS2 and HMBS (PubMed:24245781). From Homo sapiens (Human).
   1821..2204    +  CDS            H2AZ2: H2AV_CHICK - Also known as H2AF. Experimental evidence at protein level: Swiss-Prot protein existence level 1. Variant histone H2A which replaces conventional H2A in a subset of nucleosomes. Nucleosomes wrap and compact DNA into chromatin, limiting DNA accessibility to the cellular machineries which require DNA as a template. Histones thereby play a central role in transcription regulation, DNA repair, DNA replication and chromosomal stability. DNA accessibility is regulated via a complex set of post- translational modifications of histones, also called histone code, and nucleosome remodeling.
   2211..2918    +  CDS            mCherry: mCherry is a basic (constitutively fluorescent) red fluorescent protein published in 2004, derived from Discosoma sp.. It is reported to be a very rapidly-maturing monomer with low acid sensitivity.
   2940..3038    -  protein_bind   attL2: mutant version of attL; recombination site for the Gateway® LR reaction LR Clonase™
   3056..3074    -  promoter       T7 promoter: promoter for bacteriophage T7 RNA polymerase
   3208..4017    +  CDS            KanR: aminoglycoside phosphotransferase; aph(3')-Ia; confers resistance to kanamycin in bacteria or G418 (Geneticin®) in eukaryotes
   4164..4752    +  rep_origin     ori: high-copy-number ColE1/pMB1/pBR322/pUC origin of replication
>Addgene plasmid #232127 | JDW 1050 (pME_V5_GATA1_P2A_H2A_mCherry) | addgene full sequence | sequence record 462696 | Addgene NGS Result
CTTTCCTGCGTTATCCCCTGATTCTGTGGATAACCGTATTACCGCCTTTGAGTGAGCTGATACCGCTCGC
CGCAGCCGAACGACCGAGCGCAGCGAGTCAGTGAGCGAGGAAGCGGAAGAGCGCCCAATACGCAAACCGC
CTCTCCCCGCGCGTTGGCCGATTCATTAATGCAGCTGGCACGACAGGTTTCCCGACTGGAAAGCGGGCAG
TGAGCGCAACGCAATTAATACGCGTACCGCTAGCCAGGAAGAGTTTGTAGAAACGCAAAAAGGCCATCCG
TCAGGATGGCCTTCTGCTTAGTTTGATGCCTGGCAGTTTATGGCGGGCGTCCTGCCCGCCACCCTCCGGG
CCGTTGCTTCACAACGTTCAAATCCGCTCCCGGCGGATTTGTCCTACTCAGGAGAGCGTTCACCGACAAA
CAACAGATAAAACGAAAGGCCCAGTCTTCCGACTGAGCCTTTCGTTTTATTTGATGCCTGGCAGTTCCCT
ACTCTCGCGTTAACGCTAGCATGGATGTTTTCCCAGTCACGACGTTGTAAAACGACGGCCAGTCTTAAGC
TCGGGCCCCAAATAATGATTTTATTTTGACTGATAGTGACCTGTTCGTTGCAACAAATTGATGAGCAATG
CTTTTTTATAATGCCAACTTTGTACAAAAAAGCAGGCTGGATCAGCCACCATGGGTAAGCCTATCCCTAA
CCCTCTCCTCGGTCTCGATTCTACGGGTGGTGCTGGTGGTATGGAGTTCCCTGGCCTGGGGTCCCTGGGG
ACCTCAGAGCCCCTCCCCCAGTTTGTGGATCCTGCTCTGGTGTCCTCCACACCAGAATCAGGGGTTTTCT
TCCCCTCTGGGCCTGAGGGCTTGGATGCAGCAGCTTCCTCCACTGCCCCGAGCACAGCCACCGCTGCAGC
TGCGGCACTGGCCTACTACAGGGACGCTGAGGCCTACAGACACTCCCCAGTCTTTCAGGTGTACCCATTG
CTCAACTGTATGGAGGGGATCCCAGGGGGCTCACCATATGCCGGCTGGGCCTACGGCAAGACGGGGCTCT
ACCCTGCCTCAACTGTGTGTCCCACCCGCGAGGACTCTCCTCCCCAGGCCGTGGAAGATCTGGATGGAAA
AGGCAGCACCAGCTTCCTGGAGACTTTGAAGACAGAGCGGCTGAGCCCAGACCTCCTGACCCTGGGACCT
GCACTGCCTTCATCACTCCCTGTCCCCAATAGTGCTTATGGGGGCCCTGACTTTTCCAGTACCTTCTTTT
CTCCCACCGGGAGCCCCCTCAATTCAGCAGCCTATTCCTCTCCCAAGCTTCGTGGAACTCTCCCCCTGCC
TCCCTGTGAGGCCAGGGAGTGTGTGAACTGCGGAGCAACAGCCACTCCACTGTGGCGGAGGGACAGGACA
GGCCACTACCTATGCAACGCCTGCGGCCTCTATCACAAGATGAATGGGCAGAACAGGCCCCTCATCCGGC
CCAAGAAGCGCCTGATTGTCAGTAAACGGGCAGGTACTCAGTGCACCAACTGCCAGACGACCACCACGAC
ACTGTGGCGGAGAAATGCCAGTGGGGATCCCGTGTGCAATGCCTGCGGCCTCTACTACAAGCTACACCAC
CAGCACTACTGTGGTGGCTCCGCTCAGCTCATGAGGGCACAGAGCATGGCCTCCAGAGGAGGGGTGGTGT
CCTTCTCCTCTTGTAGCCAGAATTCTGGACAACCCAAGTCTCTGGGCCCCAGGCACCCCCTGGCTTGCGG
TACCGGAGCCACTAACTTCTCCCTGTTGAAACAAGCAGGGGATGTCGAAGAGAATCCCGGGCCACCTAGG
ATGGCAGGTGGAAAAGCAGGTAAAGACAGTGGAAAAGCCAAGACGAAAGCCGTCTCCAGATCTCAGAGAG
CTGGTCTGCAGTTCCCTGTAGGTCGTATCCACAGGCACCTGAAGACACGAACCACCAGCCATGGCCGTGT
CGGAGCTACAGCTGCGGTTTACAGTGCTGCTATCCTGGAGTATCTCACCGCTGAGGTGCTGGAGTTGGCT
GGAAACGCTTCTAAGGATCTGAAGGTGAAGCGAATCACTCCCAGACATTTACAGCTGGCCATCCGCGGAG
ACGAGGAGCTGGACTCGCTTATCAAGGCCACCATTGCTGGAGGAGGAGTCATTCCTCACATCCACAAGTC
TCTGATTGGTAAGAAGGGCCAGCAGAAAACCGCAGGGGGGATGGTGAGCAAGGGCGAGGAGGACAACATG
GCCATCATCAAGGAGTTCATGCGCTTCAAGGTGCACATGGAGGGCTCCGTGAACGGCCACGAGTTCGAGA
TCGAGGGCGAGGGCGAGGGCCGCCCCTACGAGGGCACCCAGACCGCCAAGCTGAAGGTGACCAAGGGCGG
CCCCCTGCCCTTCGCCTGGGACATCCTGTCCCCTCAGTTCATGTACGGCTCCAAGGCCTACGTGAAGCAC
CCCGCCGACATCCCCGACTACTTGAAGCTGTCCTTCCCCGAGGGCTTCAAGTGGGAGCGCGTGATGAACT
TCGAGGACGGCGGCGTGGTGACCGTGACCCAGGACTCCTCCCTGCAGGACGGCGAGTTCATCTACAAGGT
GAAGCTGCGCGGCACCAACTTCCCCTCCGACGGCCCCGTAATGCAGAAGAAGACCATGGGCTGGGAGGCC
TCCTCCGAGCGGATGTACCCCGAGGACGGCGCCCTGAAGGGCGAGATCAAGCAGAGGCTGAAGCTGAAGG
ACGGCGGCCACTACGACGCCGAGGTCAAGACCACCTACAAGGCCAAGAAGCCCGTGCAGCTGCCCGGCGC
CTACAACGTCAACATCAAGCTGGACATCACCTCCCACAACGAGGACTACACCATCGTGGAACAGTACGAG
CGCGCCGAGGGCCGCCACTCCACCGGCGGCATGGACGAGCTGTACAAGTAATGATAGCTCGAGAGATCTC
CCAGCTTTCTTGTACAAAGTTGGCATTATAAGAAAGCATTGCTTATCAATTTGTTGCAACGAACAGGTCA
CTATCAGTCAAAATAAAATCATTATTTGCCATCCAGCTGATATCCCCTATAGTGAGTCGTATTACATGGT
CATAGCTGTTTCCTGGCAGCTCTGGCCCGTGTCTCAAAATCTCTGATGTTACATTGCACAAGATAAAAAT
ATATCATCATGAACAATAAAACTGTCTGCTTACATAAACAGTAATACAAGGGGTGTTATGAGCCATATTC
AACGGGAAACGTCGAGGCCGCGATTAAATTCCAACATGGATGCTGATTTATATGGGTATAAATGGGCTCG
CGATAATGTCGGGCAATCAGGTGCGACAATCTATCGCTTGTATGGGAAGCCCGATGCGCCAGAGTTGTTT
CTGAAACATGGCAAAGGTAGCGTTGCCAATGATGTTACAGATGAGATGGTCAGACTAAACTGGCTGACGG
AATTTATGCCTCTTCCGACCATCAAGCATTTTATCCGTACTCCTGATGATGCATGGTTACTCACCACTGC
GATCCCCGGAAAAACAGCATTCCAGGTATTAGAAGAATATCCTGATTCAGGTGAAAATATTGTTGATGCG
CTGGCAGTGTTCCTGCGCCGGTTGCATTCGATTCCTGTTTGTAATTGTCCTTTTAACAGCGATCGCGTAT
TTCGTCTCGCTCAGGCGCAATCACGAATGAATAACGGTTTGGTTGATGCGAGTGATTTTGATGACGAGCG
TAATGGCTGGCCTGTTGAACAAGTCTGGAAAGAAATGCATAAACTTTTGCCATTCTCACCGGATTCAGTC
GTCACTCATGGTGATTTCTCACTTGATAACCTTATTTTTGACGAGGGGAAATTAATAGGTTGTATTGATG
TTGGACGAGTCGGAATCGCAGACCGATACCAGGATCTTGCCATCCTATGGAACTGCCTCGGTGAGTTTTC
TCCTTCATTACAGAAACGGCTTTTTCAAAAATATGGTATTGATAATCCTGATATGAATAAATTGCAGTTT
CATTTGATGCTCGATGAGTTTTTCTAATCAGAATTGGTTAATTGGTTGTAACACTGGCAGAGCATTACGC
TGACTTGACGGGACGGCGCAAGCTCATGACCAAAATCCCTTAACGTGAGTTACGCGTCGTTCCACTGAGC
GTCAGACCCCGTAGAAAAGATCAAAGGATCTTCTTGAGATCCTTTTTTTCTGCGCGTAATCTGCTGCTTG
CAAACAAAAAAACCACCGCTACCAGCGGTGGTTTGTTTGCCGGATCAAGAGCTACCAACTCTTTTTCCGA
AGGTAACTGGCTTCAGCAGAGCGCAGATACCAAATACTGTTCTTCTAGTGTAGCCGTAGTTAGGCCACCA
CTTCAAGAACTCTGTAGCACCGCCTACATACCTCGCTCTGCTAATCCTGTTACCAGTGGCTGCTGCCAGT
GGCGATAAGTCGTGTCTTACCGGGTTGGACTCAAGACGATAGTTACCGGATAAGGCGCAGCGGTCGGGCT
GAACGGGGGGTTCGTGCACACAGCCCAGCTTGGAGCGAACGACCTACACCGAACTGAGATACCTACAGCG
TGAGCTATGAGAAAGCGCCACGCTTCCCGAAGGGAGAAAGGCGGACAGGTATCCGGTAAGCGGCAGGGTC
GGAACAGGAGAGCGCACGAGGGAGCTTCCAGGGGGAAACGCCTGGTATCTTTATAGTCCTGTCGGGTTTC
GCCACCTCTGACTTGAGCGTCGATTTTTGTGATGCTCGTCAGGGGGGCGGAGCCTATGGAAAAACGCCAG
CAACGCGGCCTTTTTACGGTTCCTGGCCTTTTGCTGGCCTTTTGCTCACATGTT
